Addgene plasmid #173193: T7-TetO-GFP_ColE1
Purpose: Expresses GFP under the control of a T7-TetO promoter. Expression can be repressed via TetR, and repression can be relieved via addition of tetracycline. Contains the ColE1 origin of replication.
Depositing lab: Tara Deans. Depositing organization: University of Utah. Publication: Enhanced regulation of prokaryotic gene expression by a eukaryotic transcriptional activator. MacDonald IC, Seamons TR, Emmons JC, Javdan SB, Deans TL. Nat Commun. 2021 Jul 5;12(1):4109. doi: 10.1038/s41467-021-24434-9. PubMed 34226549.
Backbone
  Vector backbone: T7-4-QUAS-GFP_ColE1
  Backbone size w/o insert (bp): 2761
  Total vector size (bp): 2830
  Vector type: Bacterial Expression
Growth in bacteria
  Bacterial resistance: Ampicillin, 100 μg/mL
  Growth temperature: 37°C
  Growth strain: DH5alpha
  Copy number: High Copy
Gene/Insert
  Gene/Insert name: T7-TetO
  Insert size (bp): 71
  Promoter: T7
  Tag / fusion protein: ssrA degradation tag (DAS+4) (C terminal on backbone)
  Cloning method: Restriction Enzyme; 5′ cloning site KpnI (not destroyed); 3′ cloning site NdeI (not destroyed)
  Sequencing primers: 5′ GAATAGTGTATGCGGCGACC; 3′ CTGCACGCCGTAGGTCAG
Terms and licenses: Academic/Nonprofit Terms; Industry Terms: Not Available to Industry
How to cite: T7-TetO-GFP_ColE1 was a gift from Tara Deans (Addgene plasmid # 173193 ; http://n2t.net/addgene:173193 ; RRID:Addgene_173193)
