[The description below was written by a language model from this plasmid's Addgene catalogue record and pLannotate feature annotations shown in this document.]
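Description:
T7-TetO-GFP_ColE1 is a small (about 2.8 kb) bacterial expression plasmid that serves as a tetracycline-responsive GFP reporter. It replicates at high copy number in E. coli from a ColE1/pUC-type origin and is selected with ampicillin through a β-lactamase gene driven by its own bla promoter. It was built from the related T7-4-QUAS-GFP_ColE1 backbone by placing a 71 bp T7-TetO regulatory segment between KpnI and NdeI sites, both of which were retained.

The expression unit starts with a bacteriophage T7 promoter, immediately followed by a short tet operator-containing sequence that the annotation software matches to a fragment of the PLtetO-1 promoter. Next come a ribosome binding site derived from T7 gene 10 and an EGFP coding sequence. The catalogue entry lists a C-terminal ssrA-type degradation tag (DAS+4) on the reporter. This tag is not separately annotated in the feature table, though a short region called as an MCS fragment lies directly after EGFP. Such tags direct the protein to cellular proteases and shorten reporter half-life, so fluorescence follows changes in expression more closely. A T7 terminator closes the cassette, and a lambda t0 terminator sits elsewhere in the backbone, beyond the origin.

Transcription requires T7 RNA polymerase. TetR bound at the operator downstream of the promoter represses expression, and adding tetracycline releases TetR and restores GFP output. Neither the polymerase nor the repressor appears among the annotated features, so both must be supplied by the host strain or a companion plasmid. The plasmid is suited to characterising regulated prokaryotic gene expression and synthetic gene circuits.
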