Features (pLannotate 1.2.2; 10 found; start..end, strand, type, name):
      1..861     -  CDS            AmpR: β-lactamase; bla; confers resistance to ampicillin, carbenicillin, and related antibiotics
    862..966     -  promoter       AmpR promoter: bla
    986..1004    +  promoter       T7 promoter: promoter for bacteriophage T7 RNA polymerase
   1005..1023    +  promoter       PLtetO-1 promoter (fragment): modified phage lambda PL promoter with tet operator sites (Lutz and Bujard, 1997)
   1024..1042    +  RBS            RBS (fragment): efficient ribosome binding site from bacteriophage T7 gene 10 (Olins and Rangwala, 1989)
   1051..1767    +  CDS            EGFP: EGFP is a basic (constitutively fluorescent) green fluorescent protein published in 1996, derived from Aequorea victoria. It is reported to be a rapidly-maturing weak dimer with moderate acid sensitivity.
   1768..1787    +  misc_feature   MCS (fragment): multiple cloning site
   1840..1887    +  terminator     T7 terminator: transcription terminator for bacteriophage T7 RNA polymerase
   2051..2639    -  rep_origin     ori: high-copy-number ColE1/pMB1/pBR322/pUC origin of replication
   2727..2821    -  terminator     lambda t0 terminator: transcription terminator from phage lambda
>Addgene plasmid #173193 | T7-TetO-GFP_ColE1 | addgene full sequence | sequence record 339027 | Addgene NGS Result
TTACCAATGCTTAATCAGTGAGGCACCTATCTCAGCGATCTGTCTATTTCGTTCATCCATAGTTGCCTGA
CTCCCCGTCGTGTAGATAACTACGATACGGGAGGGCTTACCATCTGGCCCCAGTGCTGCAATGATACCGC
GAGACCCACGCTCACCGGCTCCAGATTTATCAGCAATAAACCAGCCAGCCGGAAGGGCCGAGCGCAGAAG
TGGTCCTGCAACTTTATCCGCCTCCATCCAGTCTATTAATTGTTGCCGGGAAGCTAGAGTAAGTAGTTCG
CCAGTTAATAGTTTGCGCAACGTTGTTGCCATTGCTACAGGCATCGTGGTGTCACGCTCGTCGTTTGGTA
TGGCTTCATTCAGCTCCGGTTCCCAACGATCAAGGCGAGTTACATGATCCCCCATGTTGTGCAAAAAAGC
GGTTAGCTCCTTCGGTCCTCCGATCGTTGTCAGAAGTAAGTTGGCCGCAGTGTTATCACTCATGGTTATG
GCAGCACTGCATAATTCTCTTACTGTCATGCCATCCGTAAGATGCTTTTCTGTGACTGGTGAGTACTCAA
CCAAGTCATTCTGAGAATAGTGTATGCGGCGACCGAGTTGCTCTTGCCCGGCGTCAATACGGGATAATAC
CGCGCCACATAGCAGAACTTTAAAAGTGCTCATCATTGGAAAACGTTCTTCGGGGCGAAAACTCTCAAGG
ATCTTACCGCTGTTGAGATCCAGTTCGATGTAACCCACTCGTGCACCCAACTGATCTTCAGCATCTTTTA
CTTTCACCAGCGTTTCTGGGTGAGCAAAAACAGGAAGGCAAAATGCCGCAAAAAAGGGAATAAGGGCGAC
ACGGAAATGTTGAATACTCATACTCTTCCTTTTTCAATATTATTGAAGCATTTATCAGGGTTATTGTCTC
ATGAGCGGATACATATTTGAATGTATTTAGAAAAATAAACAAATAGGGGTTCCGCGCGCTAGCGGTACCC
CATGGTAATACGACTCACTATAGGTCCCTATCAGTGATAGAGAGTTTAACTTTAAGAAGGAGGAGTACAT
ATGGTGAGCAAGGGCGAGGAGCTGTTCACCGGGGTGGTGCCCATCCTGGTCGAGCTGGACGGCGACGTAA
ACGGCCACAAGTTCAGCGTGTCCGGCGAGGGCGAGGGCGATGCCACCTACGGCAAGCTGACCCTGAAGTT
CATCTGCACCACCGGCAAGCTGCCCGTGCCCTGGCCCACCCTCGTGACCACCCTGACCTACGGCGTGCAG
TGCTTCAGCCGCTACCCCGACCACATGAAGCAGCACGACTTCTTCAAGTCCGCCATGCCCGAAGGCTACG
TCCAGGAGCGCACCATCTTCTTCAAGGACGACGGCAACTACAAGACCCGCGCCGAGGTGAAGTTCGAGGG
CGACACCCTGGTGAACCGCATCGAGCTGAAGGGCATCGACTTCAAGGAGGACGGCAACATCCTGGGGCAC
AAGCTGGAGTACAACTACAACAGCCACAACGTCTATATCATGGCCGACAAGCAGAAGAACGGCATCAAGG
TGAACTTCAAGATCCGCCACAACATCGAGGACGGCAGCGTGCAGCTCGCCGACCACTACCAGCAGAACAC
CCCCATCGGCGACGGCCCCGTGCTGCTGCCCGACAACCACTACCTGAGCACCCAGTCCGCCCTGAGCAAA
GACCCCAACGAGAAGCGCGATCACATGGTCCTGCTGGAGTTCGTGACCGCCGCCGGGATCACTCTCGGCA
TGGACGAGCTGTACAAGTCCGGACTCAGATCTCGAGCGGCGAACGACGAAAACTACTCTGAAAACTACGC
GGACGCGTCTTAGAAGCTTCTAGCATAACCCCTTGGGGCCTCTAAACGGGTCTTGAGGGGTTTTTTGCCC
GGGGGATCCCCTAGGGCGTTCGGCTGCGGCGAGCGGTATCAGCTCACTCAAAGGCGGTAATACGGTTATC
CACAGAATCAGGGGATAACGCAGGAAAGAACATGTGAGCAAAAGGCCAGCAAAAGGCCAGGAACCGTAAA
AAGGCCGCGTTGCTGGCGTTTTTCCATAGGCTCCGCCCCCCTGACGAGCATCACAAAAATCGACGCTCAA
GTCAGAGGTGGCGAAACCCGACAGGACTATAAAGATACCAGGCGTTTCCCCCTGGAAGCTCCCTCGTGCG
CTCTCCTGTTCCGACCCTGCCGCTTACCGGATACCTGTCCGCCTTTCTCCCTTCGGGAAGCGTGGCGCTT
TCTCATAGCTCACGCTGTAGGTATCTCAGTTCGGTGTAGGTCGTTCGCTCCAAGCTGGGCTGTGTGCACG
AACCCCCCGTTCAGCCCGACCGCTGCGCCTTATCCGGTAACTATCGTCTTGAGTCCAACCCGGTAAGACA
CGACTTATCGCCACTGGCAGCAGCCACTGGTAACAGGATTAGCAGAGCGAGGTATGTAGGCGGTGCTACA
GAGTTCTTGAAGTGGTGGCCTAACTACGGCTACACTAGAAGGACAGTATTTGGTATCTGCGCTCTGCTGA
AGCCAGTTACCTTCGGAAAAAGAGTTGGTAGCTCTTGATCCGGCAAACAAACCACCGCTGGTAGCGGTGG
TTTTTTTGTTTGCAAGCAGCAGATTACGCGCAGAAAAAAAGGATCTCAAGAAGATCCTTTGATCTTTTCT
ACGGGGTCTGACGCTCAGTGGAACGAAAACTCACGTTAAGGGATTTTGGTCATGACTAGTGCTTGGATTC
TCACCAATAAAAAACGCCCGGCGGCAACCGAGCGTTCTGAACAAATCCAGATGGAGTTCTGAGGTCATTA
CTGGATCTATCAACAGGAGTCCAAGCGAGCTC
